>Addgene plasmid #122149 | M43: pHR-SFFVp-iLID::EGFP::FTH1 | addgene full sequence | sequence record 238938 | Addgene NGS Result
CCGATAAAATAAAAGATTTTATTTAGTCTCCAGAAAAAGGGGGGAATGAAAGACCCCACCTGTAGGTTTG
GCAAGCTAGCTGCAGTAACGCCATTTTGCAAGGCATGGAAAAATACCAAACCAAGAATAGAGAAGTTCAG
ATCAAGGGCGGGTACATGAAAATAGCTAACGTTGGGCCAAACAGGATATCTGCGGTGAGCAGTTTCGGCC
CCGGCCCGGGGCCAAGAACAGATGGTCACCGCAGTTTCGGCCCCGGCCCGAGGCCAAGAACAGATGGTCC
CCAGATATGGCCCAACCCTCAGCAGTTTCTTAAGACCCATCAGATGTTTCCAGGCTCCCCCAAGGACCTG
AAATGACCCTGCGCCTTATTTGAATTAACCAATCAGCCTGCTTCTCGCTTCTGTTCGCGCGCTTCTGCTT
CCCGAGCTCTATAAAAGAGCTCACAACCCCTCACTCGGCGCGCCAGTCCTCCGACAGACTGAGTCGCCCG
GGGGGGATCTGGAGCTCTCGAGAATTCTCACGCGTCAAGTGGAGCAAGGCAGGTGGACAGTGGATCACTA
GTGCCACCATGCTGGCAACCACACTGGAACGGATCGAGAAAAATTTCGTGATTACTGATCCGAGACTGCC
TGACAACCCAATCATTTTTGCGAGCGATTCCTTCCTGCAGCTGACAGAATATTCTCGGGAAGAGATCCTG
GGGCGCAATTGCCGTTTTCTGCAGGGACCCGAGACAGACCGTGCCACTGTTCGGAAAATCAGAGATGCTA
TTGACAACCAGACTGAAGTGACCGTTCAGCTGATCAATTATACCAAGAGCGGCAAGAAGTTCTGGAACGT
GTTCCACCTGCAGCCGATGCGCGATTATAAGGGCGACGTCCAGTACTTCATTGGCGTGCAGCTGGATGGC
ACCGAACGTCTTCATGGCGCCGCTGAGCGTGAGGCGGTCTGCCTGATCAAAAAGACAGCCTTTCAGATTG
CTGAGGCAGCGAACGACGAAAATTACTTTGGCGGCTCCGGCTCTGGATCCGGAGCTACCATGAGTAAAGG
AGAAGAACTTTTCACTGGAGTTGTCCCAATTCTTGTTGAATTAGATGGTGATGTTAATGGGCACAAATTT
TCTGTCAGTGGAGAGGGTGAAGGTGATGCAACATACGGAAAACTTACCCTTAAATTTATTTGCACTACTG
GAAAACTACCTGTTCCATGGCCAACACTTGTCACTACCCTGACTTATGGTGTTCAATGCTTTTCAAGATA
CCCAGATCATATGAAACGGCATGACTTTTTCAAGAGTGCCATGCCCGAAGGTTATGTACAGGAAAGAACT
ATATTTTTCAAAGATGACGGGAACTACAAGACACGTGCTGAAGTCAAGTTTGAAGGTGATACCCTTGTTA
ATAGAATCGAGTTAAAAGGTATTGATTTTAAAGAAGATGGAAACATTCTTGGACACAAATTGGAATACAA
CTATAACTCACACAATGTATACATCATGGCAGACAAACAAAAGAATGGAATCAAAGTTAACTTCAAAATT
AGACACAACATTGAAGATGGAAGCGTTCAACTAGCAGACCATTATCAACAAAATACTCCAATTGGCGATG
GCCCTGTCCTTTTACCAGACAACCATTACCTGTCCACACAATCTAAGCTTTCGAAAGATCCCAACGAAAA
GAGAGACCACATGGTCCTTCTTGAGTTTGTAACAGCTGCTGGGATTACACATGGCATGGATGAACTATAC
AAAGGTGGATCTGGAGGTTCAGGTGGAAGTGCGGCCGGTACCGGCAGCGGAGGA
[549 nt withheld, positions 1805-2353]
TGAGCGGCCGCAACTCCCACCTGCAACATGCGTGACTGACTGAGGCCGCGACTCTAGAGTCGACCTGCAG
GCATGCAAGCTTGATATCAAGCTTATCGATAATCAACCTCTGGATTACAAAATTTGTGAAAGATTGACTG
GTATTCTTAACTATGTTGCTCCTTTTACGCTATGTGGATACGCTGCTTTAATGCCTTTGTATCATGCTAT
TGCTTCCCGTATGGCTTTCATTTTCTCCTCCTTGTATAAATCCTGGTTGCTGTCTCTTTATGAGGAGTTG
TGGCCCGTTGTCAGGCAACGTGGCGTGGTGTGCACTGTGTTTGCTGACGCAACCCCCACTGGTTGGGGCA
TTGCCACCACCTGTCAGCTCCTTTCCGGGACTTTCGCTTTCCCCCTCCCTATTGCCACGGCGGAACTCAT
CGCCGCCTGCCTTGCCCGCTGCTGGACAGGGGCTCGGCTGTTGGGCACTGACAATTCCGTGGTGTTGTCG
GGGAAATCATCGTCCTTTCCTTGGCTGCTCGCCTGTGTTGCCACCTGGATTCTGCGCGGGACGTCCTTCT
GCTACGTCCCTTCGGCCCTCAATCCAGCGGACCTTCCTTCCCGCGGCCTGCTGCCGGCTCTGCGGCCTCT
TCCGCGTCTTCGCCTTCGCCCTCAGACGAGTCGGATCTCCCTTTGGGCCGCCTCCCCGCATCGATACCGT
CGACCTCGAGGGAATTAATTCGAGCTCGGTAGCTTTAAGACCAATGACTTACAAGGCAGCTGTAGATCTT
AGCCACTTTTTAAAAGAAAAGGGGGGACTGGAAGGGCTAATTCACTCCCAACGAAGACAAGATCTGCTTT
TTGCTTGTACTGGGTCTCTCTGGTTAGACCAGATCTGAGCCTGGGAGCTCTCTGGCTAACTAGGGAACCC
ACTGCTTAAGCCTCAATAAAGCTTGCCTTGAGTGCTTCAAGTAGTGTGTGCCCGTCTGTTGTGTGACTCT
GGTAACTAGAGATCCCTCAGACCCTTTTAGTCAGTGTGGAAAATCTCTAGCAGCATCTAGAATTAATTCC
GTGTATTCTATAGTGTCACCTAAATCGTATGTGTATGATACATAAGGTTATGTATTAATTGTAGCCGCGT
TCTAACGACAATATGTACAAGCCTAATTGTGTAGCATCTGGCTTACTGAAGCAGACCCTATCATCTCTCT
CGTAAACTGCCGTCAGAGTCGGTTTGGTTGGACGAACCTTCTGAGTTTCTGGTAACGCCGTCCCGCACCC
GGAAATGGTCAGCGAACCAATCAGCAGGGTCATCGCTAGCCAGATCCTCTACGCCGGACGCATCGTGGCC
GGCATCACCGGCGCCACAGGTGCGGTTGCTGGCGCCTATATCGCCGACATCACCGATGGGGAAGATCGGG
CTCGCCACTTCGGGCTCATGAGCGCTTGTTTCGGCGTGGGTATGGTGGCAGGCCCCGTGGCCGGGGGACT
GTTGGGCGCCATCTCCTTGCATGCACCATTCCTTGCGGCGGCGGTGCTCAACGGCCTCAACCTACTACTG
GGCTGCTTCCTAATGCAGGAGTCGCATAAGGGAGAGCGTCGAATGGTGCACTCTCAGTACAATCTGCTCT
GATGCCGCATAGTTAAGCCAGCCCCGACACCCGCCAACACCCGCTGACGCGCCCTGACGGGCTTGTCTGC
TCCCGGCATCCGCTTACAGACAAGCTGTGACCGTCTCCGGGAGCTGCATGTGTCAGAGGTTTTCACCGTC
ATCACCGAAACGCGCGAGACGAAAGGGCCTCGTGATACGCCTATTTTTATAGGTTAATGTCATGATAATA
ATGGTTTCTTAGACGTCAGGTGGCACTTTTCGGGGAAATGTGCGCGGAACCCCTATTTGTTTATTTTTCT
AAATACATTCAAATATGTATCCGCTCATGAGACAATAACCCTGATAAATGCTTCAATAATATTGAAAAAG
GAAGAGTATGAGTATTCAACATTTCCGTGTCGCCCTTATTCCCTTTTTTGCGGCATTTTGCCTTCCTGTT
TTTGCTCACCCAGAAACGCTGGTGAAAGTAAAAGATGCTGAAGATCAGTTGGGTGCACGAGTGGGTTACA
TCGAACTGGATCTCAACAGCGGTAAGATCCTTGAGAGTTTTCGCCCCGAAGAACGTTTTCCAATGATGAG
CACTTTTAAAGTTCTGCTATGTGGCGCGGTATTATCCCGTATTGACGCCGGGCAAGAGCAACTCGGTCGC
CGCATACACTATTCTCAGAATGACTTGGTTGAGTACTCACCAGTCACAGAAAAGCATCTTACGGATGGCA
TGACAGTAAGAGAATTATGCAGTGCTGCCATAACCATGAGTGATAACACTGCGGCCAACTTACTTCTGAC
AACGATCGGAGGACCGAAGGAGCTAACCGCTTTTTTGCACAACATGGGGGATCATGTAACTCGCCTTGAT
CGTTGGGAACCGGAGCTGAATGAAGCCATACCAAACGACGAGCGTGACACCACGATGCCTGTAGCAATGG
CAACAACGTTGCGCAAACTATTAACTGGCGAACTACTTACTCTAGCTTCCCGGCAACAATTAATAGACTG
GATGGAGGCGGATAAAGTTGCAGGACCACTTCTGCGCTCGGCCCTTCCGGCTGGCTGGTTTATTGCTGAT
AAATCTGGAGCCGGTGAGCGTGGGTCTCGCGGTATCATTGCAGCACTGGGGCCAGATGGTAAGCCCTCCC
GTATCGTAGTTATCTACACGACGGGGAGTCAGGCAACTATGGATGAACGAAATAGACAGATCGCTGAGAT
AGGTGCCTCACTGATTAAGCATTGGTAACTGTCAGACCAAGTTTACTCATATATACTTTAGATTGATTTA
AAACTTCATTTTTAATTTAAAAGGATCTAGGTGAAGATCCTTTTTGATAATCTCATGACCAAAATCCCTT
AACGTGAGTTTTCGTTCCACTGAGCGTCAGACCCCGTAGAAAAGATCAAAGGATCTTCTTGAGATCCTTT
TTTTCTGCGCGTAATCTGCTGCTTGCAAACAAAAAAACCACCGCTACCAGCGGTGGTTTGTTTGCCGGAT
CAAGAGCTACCAACTCTTTTTCCGAAGGTAACTGGCTTCAGCAGAGCGCAGATACCAAATACTGTTCTTC
TAGTGTAGCCGTAGTTAGGCCACCACTTCAAGAACTCTGTAGCACCGCCTACATACCTCGCTCTGCTAAT
CCTGTTACCAGTGGCTGCTGCCAGTGGCGATAAGTCGTGTCTTACCGGGTTGGACTCAAGACGATAGTTA
CCGGATAAGGCGCAGCGGTCGGGCTGAACGGGGGGTTCGTGCACACAGCCCAGCTTGGAGCGAACGACCT
ACACCGAACTGAGATACCTACAGCGTGAGCTATGAGAAAGCGCCACGCTTCCCGAAGGGAGAAAGGCGGA
CAGGTATCCGGTAAGCGGCAGGGTCGGAACAGGAGAGCGCACGAGGGAGCTTCCAGGGGGAAACGCCTGG
TATCTTTATAGTCCTGTCGGGTTTCGCCACCTCTGACTTGAGCGTCGATTTTTGTGATGCTCGTCAGGGG
GGCGGAGCCTATGGAAAAACGCCAGCAACGCGGCCTTTTTACGGTTCCTGGCCTTTTGCTGGCCTTTTGC
TCACATGTTCTTTCCTGCGTTATCCCCTGATTCTGTGGATAACCGTATTACCGCCTTTGAGTGAGCTGAT
ACCGCTCGCCGCAGCCGAACGACCGAGCGCAGCGAGTCAGTGAGCGAGGAAGCGGAAGAGCGCCCAATAC
GCAAACCGCCTCTCCCCGCGCGTTGGCCGATTCATTAATGCAGCTGTGGAATGTGTGTCAGTTAGGGTGT
GGAAAGTCCCCAGGCTCCCCAGCAGGCAGAAGTATGCAAAGCATGCATCTCAATTAGTCAGCAACCAGGT
GTGGAAAGTCCCCAGGCTCCCCAGCAGGCAGAAGTATGCAAAGCATGCATCTCAATTAGTCAGCAACCAT
AGTCCCGCCCCTAACTCCGCCCATCCCGCCCCTAACTCCGCCCAGTTCCGCCCATTCTCCGCCCCATGGC
TGACTAATTTTTTTTATTTATGCAGAGGCCGAGGCCGCCTCGGCCTCTGAGCTATTCCAGAAGTAGTGAG
GAGGCTTTTTTGGAGGCCTAGGCTTTTGCAAAAAGCTTGGACACAAGACAGGCTTGCGAGATATGTTTGA
GAATACCACTTTATCCCGCGTCAGGGAGAGGCAGTGCGTAAAAAGACGCGGACTCATGTGAAATACTGGT
TTTTAGTGCGCCAGATCTCTATAATCTCGCGCAACCTATTTTCCCCTCGAACACTTTTTAAGCCGTAGAT
AAACAGGCTGGGACACTTCACATGAGCGAAAAATACATCGTCACCTGGGACATGTTGCAGATCCATGCAC
GTAAACTCGCAAGCCGACTGATGCCTTCTGAACAATGGAAAGGCATTATTGCCGTAAGCCGTGGCGGTCT
GTACCGGGTGCGTTACTGGCGCGTGAACTGGGTATTCGTCATGTCGATACCGTTTGTATTTCCAGCTACG
ATCACGACAACCAGCGCGAGCTTAAAGTGCTGAAACGCGCAGAAGGCGATGGCGAAGGCTTCATCGTTAT
TGATGACCTGGTGGATACCGGTGGTACTGCGGTTGCGATTCGTGAAATGTATCCAAAAGCGCACTTTGTC
ACCATCTTCGCAAAACCGGCTGGTCGTCCGCTGGTTGATGACTATGTTGTTGATATCCCGCAAGATACCT
GGATTGAACAGCCGTGGGATATGGGCGTCGTATTCGTCCCGCCAATCTCCGGTCGCTAATCTTTTCAACG
CCTGGCACTGCCGGGCGTTGTTCTTTTTAACTTCAGGCGTGTTACAATAGTTTCCAGTAAGTATTCTGGA
GGCTGCATCCATGACACAGGCAAACCTGAGCGAAACCCTGTTCAAACCCCGCTTTAAACATCCTGAAACC
TCGACGCTAGTCCGCCGCTTTAATCACGGCGCACAACCGCCTGTGCAGTCGGCCCTTGATGGTAAAACCA
TCCCTCACTGGTATCGCATGATTAACCGTCTGATGTGGATCTGGCGCGGCATTGACCCACGCGAAATCCT
CGACGTCCAGGCACGTATTGTGATGAGCGATGCCGAACGTACCGACGATGATTTATACGATACGGTGATT
GGCTACCGTGGCGGCAACTGGATTTATGAGTGGGCCCCGGATCTTTGTGAAGGAACCTTACTTCTGTGGT
GTGACATAATTGGACAAACTACCTACAGAGATTTAAAGCTCTAAGGTAAATATAAAATTTTTAAGTGTAT
AATGTGTTAAACTACTGATTCTAATTGTTTGTGTATTTTAGATTCCAACCTATGGAACTGATGAATGGGA
GCAGTGGTGGAATGCCTTTAATGAGGAAAACCTGTTTTGCTCAGAAGAAATGCCATCTAGTGATGATGAG
GCTACTGCTGACTCTCAACATTCTACTCCTCCAAAAAAGAAGAGAAAGGTAGAAGACCCCAAGGACTTTC
CTTCAGAATTGCTAAGTTTTTTGAGTCATGCTGTGTTTAGTAATAGAACTCTTGCTTGCTTTGCTATTTA
CACCACAAAGGAAAAAGCTGCACTGCTATACAAGAAAATTATGGAAAAATATTCTGTAACCTTTATAAGT
AGGCATAACAGTTATAATCATAACATACTGTTTTTTCTTACTCCACACAGGCATAGAGTGTCTGCTATTA
ATAACTATGCTCAAAAATTGTGTACCTTTAGCTTTTTAATTTGTAAAGGGGTTAATAAGGAATATTTGAT
GTATAGTGCCTTGACTAGAGATCATAATCAGCCATACCACATTTGTAGAGGTTTTACTTGCTTTAAAAAA
CCTCCCACACCTCCCCCTGAACCTGAAACATAAAATGAATGCAATTGTTGTTGTTAACTTGTTTATTGCA
GCTTATAATGGTTACAAATAAAGCAATAGCATCACAAATTTCACAAATAAAGCATTTTTTTCACTGCATT
CTAGTTGTGGTTTGTCCAAACTCATCAATGTATCTTATCATGTCTGGATCAACTGGATAACTCAAGCTAA
CCAAAATCATCCCAAACTTCCCACCCCATACCCTATTACCACTGCCAATTACCTGTGGTTTCATTTACTC
TAAACCTGTGATTCCTCTGAATTATTTTCATTTTAAAGAAATTGTATTTGTTAAATATGTACTACAAACT
TAGTAGTTGGAAGGGCTAATTCACTCCCAAAGAAGACAAGATATCCTTGATCTGTGGATCTACCACACAC
AAGGCTACTTCCCTGATTAGCAGAACTACACACCAGGGCCAGGGGTCAGATATCCACTGACCTTTGGATG
GTGCTACAAGCTAGTACCAGTTGAGCCAGATAAGGTAGAAGAGGCCAATAAAGGAGAGAACACCAGCTTG
TTACACCCTGTGAGCCTGCATGGGATGGATGACCCGGAGAGAGAAGTGTTAGAGTGGAGGTTTGACAGCC
GCCTAGCATTTCATCACGTGGCCCGAGAGCTGCATCCGGAGTACTTCAAGAACTGCTGATATCGAGCTTG
CTACAAGGGACTTTCCGCTGGGGACTTTCCAGGGAGGCGTGGCCTGGGCGGGACTGGGGAGTGGCGAGCC
CTCAGATCCTGCATATAAGCAGCTGCTTTTTGCCTGTACTGGGTCTCTCTGGTTAGACCAGATCTGAGCC
TGGGAGCTCTCTGGCTAACTAGGGAACCCACTGCTTAAGCCTCAATAAAGCTTGCCTTGAGTGCTTCAAG
TAGTGTGTGCCCGTCTGTTGTGTGACTCTGGTAACTAGAGATCCCTCAGACCCTTTTAGTCAGTGTGGAA
AATCTCTAGCAGTGGCGCCCGAACAGGGACTTGAAAGCGAAAGGGAAACCAGAGGAGCTCTCTCGACGCA
GGACTCGGCTTGCTGAAGCGCGCACGGCAAGAGGCGAGGGGCGGCGACTGGTGAGTACGCCAAAAATTTT
GACTAGCGGAGGCTAGAAGGAGAGAGATGGGTGCGAGAGCGTCAGTATTAAGCGGGGGAGAATTAGATCG
CGATGGGAAAAAATTCGGTTAAGGCCAGGGGGAAAGAAAAAATATAAATTAAAACATATAGTATGGGCAA
GCAGGGAGCTAGAACGATTCGCAGTTAATCCTGGCCTGTTAGAAACATCAGAAGGCTGTAGACAAATACT
GGGACAGCTACAACCATCCCTTCAGACAGGATCAGAAGAACTTAGATCATTATATAATACAGTAGCAACC
CTCTATTGTGTGCATCAAAGGATAGAGATAAAAGACACCAAGGAAGCTTTAGACAAGATAGAGGAAGAGC
AAAACAAAAGTAAGACCACCGCACAGCAAGCGGCCGGCCGCTGATCTTCAGACCTGGAGGAGGAGATATG
AGGGACAATTGGAGAAGTGAATTATATAAATATAAAGTAGTAAAAATTGAACCATTAGGAGTAGCACCCA
CCAAGGCAAAGAGAAGAGTGGTGCAGAGAGAAAAAAGAGCAGTGGGAATAGGAGCTTTGTTCCTTGGGTT
CTTGGGAGCAGCAGGAAGCACTATGGGCGCAGCGTCAATGACGCTGACGGTACAGGCCAGACAATTATTG
TCTGGTATAGTGCAGCAGCAGAACAATTTGCTGAGGGCTATTGAGGCGCAACAGCATCTGTTGCAACTCA
CAGTCTGGGGCATCAAGCAGCTCCAGGCAAGAATCCTGGCTGTGGAAAGATACCTAAAGGATCAACAGCT
CCTGGGGATTTGGGGTTGCTCTGGAAAACTCATTTGCACCACTGCTGTGCCTTGGAATGCTAGTTGGAGT
AATAAATCTCTGGAACAGATTTGGAATCACACGACCTGGATGGAGTGGGACAGAGAAATTAACAATTACA
CAAGCTTAATACACTCCTTAATTGAAGAATCGCAAAACCAGCAAGAAAAGAATGAACAAGAATTATTGGA
ATTAGATAAATGGGCAAGTTTGTGGAATTGGTTTAACATAACAAATTGGCTGTGGTATATAAAATTATTC
ATAATGATAGTAGGAGGCTTGGTAGGTTTAAGAATAGTTTTTGCTGTACTTTCTATAGTGAATAGAGTTA
GGCAGGGATATTCACCATTATCGTTTCAGACCCACCTCCCAACCCCGAGGGGACCCGACAGGCCCGAAGG
AATAGAAGAAGAAGGTGGAGAGAGAGACAGAGACAGATCCATTCGATTAGTGAACGGATCTCGACGGTAT
CGCCAAATGGCAGTATTCATCCACAATTTTAAAAGAAAAGGGGGGATTGGGGGGTACAGTGCAGGGGAAA
GAATAGTAGACATAATAGCAACAGACATACAAACTAAAGAATTACAAAAACAAATTACAAAAATTCAAAA
TTTTCGGGTTTATTACAGGGACAGCAGAGATCCAGTTTGGATCGATAAGCTTGATATCGAATTCCTGCAG
CC
Features (pLannotate 1.2.2; 35 found; start..end, strand, type, name):
     85..492     +  promoter       SFFV promoter: spleen focus-forming virus long terminal repeat (LTR) promoter
    593..910     +  CDS            miniSOG: miniSOG is a basic (constitutively fluorescent) cyan fluorescent protein published in 2011, derived from Arabidopsis thaliana. It requires the cofactor flavin for fluorescence.
   1040..1753    +  CDS            GFP: green fluorescent protein
   1805..2353    +  CDS            FTH1 (sequence withheld): FRIH_HUMAN - Also known as FTH, FTHL6. Experimental evidence at protein level: Swiss-Prot protein existence level 1. Stores iron in a soluble, non-toxic, readily available form. Important for iron homeostasis. Has ferroxidase activity. Iron is taken up in the ferrous form and deposited as ferric hydroxides after oxidation. Also plays a role in delivery of iron to cells. Mediates iron uptake in capsule cells of the developing kidney (By similarity). From Homo sapiens (Human).
   2405..2435    +  misc_feature   MCS (fragment): pUC18/19 multiple cloning site
   2436..2454    +  misc_feature   MCS (fragment): pBluescript multiple cloning site
   2454..3042    +  misc_feature   WPRE: woodchuck hepatitis virus posttranscriptional regulatory element
   3043..3065    +  misc_feature   MCS (fragment): pBluescript multiple cloning site
   3082..3150    +  CDS            nef (fragment): NEF_HV1Z2 - Experimental evidence at protein level: Swiss-Prot protein existence level 1. Extracellular Nef protein targets CD4(+) T-lymphocytes for apoptosis by interacting with CXCR4 surface receptors. From Human immunodeficiency virus type 1 group M subtype D (isolate Z2/CDC-Z34) (HIV-1).
   3152..3385    +  LTR            3' LTR (ΔU3): self-inactivating 3' long terminal repeat (LTR) from HIV-1
   3410..3428    -  promoter       SP6 promoter: promoter for bacteriophage SP6 RNA polymerase
   3656..3935    +  CDS            TcR (fragment): tetracycline efflux protein; tet; confers resistance to tetracycline
   3936..3984    -  misc_feature   bom (fragment): basis of mobility region from pBR322
   4086..4121    -  CDS            rop (fragment): Rop protein, which maintains plasmids at low copy number; rop
   4216..4320    +  promoter       AmpR promoter: bla
   4321..5181    +  CDS            AmpR: β-lactamase; bla; confers resistance to ampicillin, carbenicillin, and related antibiotics
   5352..5940    +  rep_origin     ori: high-copy-number ColE1/pMB1/pBR322/pUC origin of replication
   6123..6179    +  CDS            lacI (fragment): lac repressor; lacI; The lac repressor binds to the lac operator to inhibit transcription in E. coli. This inhibition can be relieved by adding lactose or isopropyl-β-D-thiogalactopyranoside (IPTG).
   6186..6515    +  promoter       SV40 promoter: SV40 enhancer and early promoter
   6715..6834    +  CDS            gpt (fragment): XGPT_ECOLI - Also known as gpp, gxu. Experimental evidence at protein level: Swiss-Prot protein existence level 1. Purine salvage pathway enzyme that catalyzes the transfer of the ribosyl-5-phosphate group from 5-phospho-alpha-D-ribose 1- diphosphate (PRPP) to the N9 position of the 6-oxopurines guanine and xanthine to form the corresponding ribonucleotides GMP (guanosine 5'- monophosphate) and XMP (xanthosine 5'-monophosphate), with the release of PPi. To a lesser extent, also acts on hypoxanthine (PubMed:9100006, PubMed:3886014). Does not ribophosphorylate adenine (PubMed:3886014). From Esch
   6834..7169    +  CDS            gpt (fragment): XGPT_ECOLI - Also known as gpp, gxu. Experimental evidence at protein level: Swiss-Prot protein existence level 1. Purine salvage pathway enzyme that catalyzes the transfer of the ribosyl-5-phosphate group from 5-phospho-alpha-D-ribose 1- diphosphate (PRPP) to the N9 position of the 6-oxopurines guanine and xanthine to form the corresponding ribonucleotides GMP (guanosine 5'- monophosphate) and XMP (xanthosine 5'-monophosphate), with the release of PPi. To a lesser extent, also acts on hypoxanthine (PubMed:9100006, PubMed:3886014). Does not ribophosphorylate adenine (PubMed:3886014). From Esch
   7264..7569    +  CDS            frsA (fragment): FRSA_ECOLI - Also known as yafA. Experimental evidence at protein level: Swiss-Prot protein existence level 1. Catalyzes the hydrolysis of esters (PubMed:15808744). Displays esterase activity toward pNP-butyrate (PubMed:15808744). May stimulate mixed-acid fermentation by acting as a fermentation/respiration switch that down-regulates respiration and up- regulates fermentation rates (PubMed:15169777). From Escherichia coli (strain K12).
   7573..7647    +  CDS            small t antigen (fragment): SV40 (simian virus 40) small t antigen
   7649..7714    +  intron         small t intron: SV40 (simian virus 40) small t antigen intron
   7844..7864    +  CDS            SV40 NLS: nuclear localization signal of SV40 (simian virus 40) large T antigen
   8183..8266    +  CDS            large T antigen (fragment): large T antigen from SV40 (simian virus 40)
   8289..8423    +  polyA_signal   SV40 poly(A) signal: SV40 polyadenylation signal
   8590..8919    +  CDS            nef (fragment): NEF_HV1BR - Experimental evidence at protein level: Swiss-Prot protein existence level 1. Extracellular Nef protein targets CD4(+) T-lymphocytes for apoptosis by interacting with CXCR4 surface receptors (PubMed:14990729). From Human immunodeficiency virus type 1 group M subtype B (isolate BRU/LAI) (HIV-1).
   8967..9224    +  LTR            5' LTR (truncated): truncated 5' long terminal repeat (LTR) from HIV-1
   9271..9396    +  misc_feature   HIV-1 Ψ: packaging signal of human immunodeficiency virus type 1
   9380..9718    +  CDS            HIV-1 gag (fragment): gag protein from human immunodeficiency virus 1; gag
   9893..10126   +  misc_feature   RRE: The Rev response element (RRE) of HIV-1 allows for Rev-dependent mRNA export from the nucleus to the cytoplasm.
  10503..10603   +  CDS            Rev (fragment): human immunodeficiency virus 1 (HIV-1) Rev protein; rev; enhances nuclear export of unspliced and incompletely spliced viral mRNAs
  10640..10757   +  misc_feature   cPPT/CTS: central polypurine tract and central termination sequence of HIV-1
  10794..1       -  misc_feature   MCS (fragment) (across the origin): pBluescript multiple cloning site
