[The description below was written by a language model from this plasmid's Addgene catalogue record and pLannotate feature annotations shown in this document.]
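Description:
M43: pHR-SFFVp-iLID::EGFP::FTH1 is a lentiviral transfer plasmid of about 10.8 kb, built on the pHR backbone for expression in mammalian cells. It is propagated in E. coli at high copy from a ColE1/pUC-type origin and selected with ampicillin through the bla gene. The viral portion carries a truncated HIV-1 5' LTR, the Ψ packaging signal with a gag fragment, the RRE for Rev-dependent RNA export, a cPPT/CTS, and a self-inactivating ΔU3 3' LTR. These elements allow the cassette to be packaged into particles and integrated without regenerating an active viral promoter. The backbone also retains remnants of older vectors, including an SV40 promoter followed by gpt fragments, SV40 small t intron and poly(A) sequences, and pieces of TcR, rop and lacI.

The payload is a single fusion open reading frame driven by the spleen focus-forming virus (SFFV) LTR promoter and followed by a WPRE to boost transcript expression. According to the record, an N-terminal NLS-iLID-GFP module is fused to human ferritin heavy chain (FTH1). iLID is an engineered LOV2-SsrA light-dependent heterodimerizer. The automated annotation labels this region "miniSOG", which most likely reflects similarity among LOV2-derived domains rather than an actual miniSOG insert. The NLS of the fusion is not separately annotated in the feature table.

FTH1 self-assembles into a 24-subunit particle, so each fluorescent core displays up to 24 iLID units. On blue-light activation these can recruit up to 24 SspB-tagged proteins. The construct therefore acts as a photo-oligomerizable seed for studying liquid phase behaviour in living cells.
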