Addgene plasmid #122149: M43: pHR-SFFVp-iLID::EGFP::FTH1
Purpose: Self-assebled 24-mer tagged with iLID, and EGFP. Upon blue-light activation can bind up to 24 SspB-modified proteins.
Depositing lab: Clifford Brangwynne. Depositing organization: Princeton University. Publication: Mapping Local and Global Liquid Phase Behavior in Living Cells Using Photo-Oligomerizable Seeds. Bracha D, Walls MT, Wei MT, Zhu L, Kurian M, Avalos JL, Toettcher JE, Brangwynne CP. Cell. 2018 Nov 29;175(6):1467-1480.e13. doi: 10.1016/j.cell.2018.10.048. PubMed 30500534.
Backbone
  Vector backbone: pHR
  Backbone size w/o insert (bp): 9000
  Total vector size (bp): 10822
  Vector type: Mammalian Expression, Lentiviral
Growth in bacteria
  Bacterial resistance: Ampicillin, 100 μg/mL
  Growth temperature: 37°C
  Growth strain: NEB Stable
  Copy number: High Copy
Gene/Insert
  Gene/Insert name: FTH1
  Species: H. sapiens (human)
  Entrez Gene: FTH1 (a.k.a. FHC, FTH, FTHL6, HFE5, NBIA9, PIG15, PLIF)
  Promoter: SFFV
  Tag / fusion protein: NLS-iLID-GFP (N terminal on insert)
  Cloning method: Ligation Independent Cloning
  Sequencing primers: 5′ n/a; 3′ n/a
Terms and licenses: Academic/Nonprofit Terms; Industry Terms: Not Available to Industry
Depositor comments: Vector contains iLID, an engineered LOV2-SsrA protein for light dependent heterodimerization
How to cite: M43: pHR-SFFVp-iLID::EGFP::FTH1 was a gift from Clifford Brangwynne (Addgene plasmid # 122149 ; http://n2t.net/addgene:122149 ; RRID:Addgene_122149)
